Addgene plasmid #186622: YFP-Stim1-D76A
Purpose: Encodes Stim1 mutant D76A fused to YFP
Depositing lab: Gia Voeltz. Depositing organization: University of Colorado, Boulder. Publication: The ER ladder is a unique morphological feature of developing mammalian axons. Zamponi E, Meehl JB, Voeltz GK. Dev Cell. 2022 Jun 6;57(11):1369-1382.e6. doi: 10.1016/j.devcel.2022.05.002. Epub 2022 May 23. PubMed 35609616.
Backbone
  Vector backbone: pEX-SP-YFP-STIM1(23-685) (Plasmid #18857)
  Total vector size (bp): 6859
  Vector type: Mammalian Expression
  Selectable markers: Neomycin (select with G418)
Growth in bacteria
  Bacterial resistance: Kanamycin, 50 μg/mL
  Growth temperature: 37°C
  Growth strain: DH5alpha
  Copy number: Unknown
Gene/Insert
  Gene/Insert name: Stromal Interaction Molecule 1 (alt name: Stim1)
  Species: H. sapiens (human)
  Insert size (bp): 2055
  Mutation: D76A
  GenBank ID: NM_003156
  Entrez Gene: STIM1 (a.k.a. D11S4896E, GOK, IMD10, STRMK, TAM, TAM1)
  Promoter: CMV
  Tag / fusion protein: YFP (N terminal on backbone)
  Cloning method: Ligation Independent Cloning
  Sequencing primers: 5′ aggtcttccctcaggaactcatca; 3′ caagcccctgtgtcacagt
Terms and licenses: Academic/Nonprofit Terms; Industry Terms: Not Available to Industry
How to cite: YFP-Stim1-D76A was a gift from Gia Voeltz (Addgene plasmid # 186622 ; http://n2t.net/addgene:186622 ; RRID:Addgene_186622)
