[The description below was written by a language model from this plasmid's Addgene catalogue record and pLannotate feature annotations shown in this document.]
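Description:
YFP-Stim1-D76A is a 6,859 bp mammalian expression plasmid derived from the pEX-SP-YFP-STIM1(23-685) backbone. It encodes human stromal interaction molecule 1 (STIM1) carrying the D76A point mutation, fused to yellow fluorescent protein. It is propagated in E. coli through a high-copy ColE1/pUC-type origin and also carries an f1 origin. A single Tn5 NeoR/KanR cassette provides both selections. The bacterial AmpR (bla) promoter drives it for kanamycin resistance in bacteria, and the SV40 enhancer/early promoter drives it for G418 selection in mammalian cells, with an HSV TK polyadenylation signal downstream. The short ble, bGH poly(A) and SV40 large T antigen fragments in the annotation appear to be backbone remnants rather than functional parts.

The expression unit is driven by the CMV immediate early enhancer and promoter and terminated by an SV40 poly(A) signal. The reading frame opens with a short STIM1 fragment, which the "SP" in the backbone name suggests is the native signal peptide. EYFP follows, and then the remainder of STIM1, which is flanked by attB1 and attB2 Gateway recombination sites. Placing the fluorescent protein after the signal sequence should let it enter the ER with the protein's N-terminal luminal portion, so ER targeting is kept. This is the usual design for tagging an ER membrane protein at its N-terminus.

STIM1 is an ER calcium sensor, and residue D76 lies in its luminal EF-hand calcium-binding region. Mutations at this position are generally used to impair calcium sensing and mimic store depletion, although the record itself does not describe the phenotype. The stated purpose is simply expression of the YFP-tagged D76A mutant. The associated publication concerns ER morphology in developing mammalian axons, which suggests use in live-cell fluorescence imaging of STIM1 localisation.
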