Features (pLannotate 1.2.2; 19 found; start..end, strand, type, name):
      1..304     +  enhancer       CMV enhancer: human cytomegalovirus immediate early enhancer
    305..508     +  promoter       CMV promoter: human cytomegalovirus (CMV) immediate early promoter
    540..611     +  CDS            STIM1 (fragment): STIM1_HUMAN - Also known as GOK From Homo sapiens (Human).
    624..1340    +  CDS            EYFP: EYFP is a basic (constitutively fluorescent) green/yellow fluorescent protein published in 1996, derived from Aequorea victoria. It is reported to be a very rapidly-maturing weak dimer with high acid sensitivity.
   1350..1374    +  protein_bind   attB1: mutant version of attB; recombination site for the Gateway® BP reaction BP Clonase™
   1374..3365    +  CDS            STIM1: STIM1_HUMAN - Also known as GOK From Homo sapiens (Human).
   3370..3394    -  protein_bind   attB2: mutant version of attB; recombination site for the Gateway® BP reaction BP Clonase™
   3398..3463    +  misc_feature   MCS: multiple cloning site
   3480..3564    +  CDS            large T antigen (fragment): large T antigen from SV40 (simian virus 40)
   3587..3708    +  polyA_signal   SV40 poly(A) signal: SV40 polyadenylation signal
   3742..4170    -  rep_origin     f1 ori (sequence partly withheld): f1 bacteriophage origin of replication; arrow indicates direction of (+) strand synthesis
   4197..4301    +  promoter       AmpR promoter: bla
   4303..4660    +  promoter       SV40 promoter: SV40 enhancer and early promoter
   4695..5489    +  CDS            NeoR/KanR: aminoglycoside phosphotransferase from Tn5; aph(3')-II (or nptII); confers resistance to neomycin, kanamycin, and G418 (Geneticin®)
   5510..5662    +  CDS            ble (fragment): BLE_KLEPN - Experimental evidence at protein level: Swiss-Prot protein existence level 1. Binding protein with a strong affinity to the bleomycin family of antibiotics. Binds to CL990; an antimitotic-antibiotic compound. From Klebsiella pneumoniae.
   5721..5768    +  polyA_signal   HSV TK poly(A) signal: herpes simplex virus thymidine kinase polyadenylation signal (Cole and Stacy, 1985)
   5859..5875    -  polyA_signal   bGH poly(A) signal (fragment): bovine growth hormone polyadenylation signal
   6097..6685    +  rep_origin     ori: high-copy-number ColE1/pMB1/pBR322/pUC origin of replication
   6800..6859    +  enhancer       CMV enhancer (fragment): human cytomegalovirus immediate early enhancer
>Addgene plasmid #186622 | YFP-Stim1-D76A | addgene full sequence | sequence record 369208 | Addgene NGS Result
CGTTACATAACTTACGGTAAATGGCCCGCCTGGCTGACCGCCCAACGACCCCCGCCCATTGACGTCAATA
ATGACGTATGTTCCCATAGTAACGCCAATAGGGACTTTCCATTGACGTCAATGGGTGGAGTATTTACGGT
AAACTGCCCACTTGGCAGTACATCAAGTGTATCATATGCCAAGTACGCCCCCTATTGACGTCAATGACGG
TAAATGGCCCGCCTGGCATTATGCCCAGTACATGACCTTATGGGACTTTCCTACTTGGCAGTACATCTAC
GTATTAGTCATCGCTATTACCATGGTGATGCGGTTTTGGCAGTACATCAATGGGCGTGGATAGCGGTTTG
ACTCACGGGGATTTCCAAGTCTCCACCCCATTGACGTCAATGGGAGTTTGTTTTGGCACCAAAATCAACG
GGACTTTCCAAAATGTCGTAACAACTCCGCCCCATTGACGCAAATGGGCGGTAGGCGTGTACGGTGGGAG
GTCTATATAAGCAGAGCTGGTTTAGTGAACCGTCAGATCCGCTAGCACCATGGATGTATGCGTCCGTCTT
GCCCTGTGGCTCCTCTGGGGACTCCTCCTGCACCAGGGCCAGAGCCTCGCACCGGTCGCCACCATGGTGA
GCAAGGGCGAGGAGCTGTTCACCGGGGTGGTGCCCATCCTGGTCGAGCTGGACGGCGACGTAAACGGCCA
CAAGTTCAGCGTGTCCGGCGAGGGCGAGGGCGATGCCACCTACGGCAAGCTGACCCTGAAGTTCATCTGC
ACCACCGGCAAGCTGCCCGTGCCCTGGCCCACCCTCGTGACCACCTTCGGCTACGGCCTGCAGTGCTTCG
CCCGCTACCCCGACCACATGAAGCAGCACGACTTCTTCAAGTCCGCCATGCCCGAAGGCTACGTCCAGGA
GCGCACCATCTTCTTCAAGGACGACGGCAACTACAAGACCCGCGCCGAGGTGAAGTTCGAGGGCGACACC
CTGGTGAACCGCATCGAGCTGAAGGGCATCGACTTCAAGGAGGACGGCAACATCCTGGGGCACAAGCTGG
AGTACAACTACAACAGCCACAACGTCTATATCATGGCCGACAAGCAGAAGAACGGCATCAAGGTGAACTT
CAAGATCCGCCACAACATCGAGGACGGCAGCGTGCAGCTCGCCGACCACTACCAGCAGAACACCCCCATC
GGCGACGGCCCCGTGCTGCTGCCCGACAACCACTACCTGAGCTACCAGTCCGCCCTGAGCAAAGACCCCA
ACGAGAAGCGCGATCACATGGTCCTGCTGGAGTTCGTGACCGCCGCCGGGATCACTCTCGGCATGGACGA
GCTGTACAAGTCCGGATCAACAAGTTTGTACAAAAAAGCAGGCTCCCTCAGCCATAGTCACAGTGAGAAG
GCGACAGGAACCAGCTCGGGGGCCAACTCTGAGGAGTCCACTGCAGCAGAGTTTTGCCGAATTGACAAGC
CCCTGTGTCACAGTGAGGATGAGAAACTCAGCTTCGAGGCAGTCCGTAACATCCACAAACTGATGGCCGA
TGATGCCAATGGTGATGTGGATGTGGAAGAAAGTGATGAGTTCCTGAGGGAAGACCTCAATTACCATGAC
CCAACAGTGAAACACAGCACCTTCCATGGTGAGGATAAGCTCATCAGCGTGGAGGACCTGTGGAAGGCAT
GGAAGTCATCAGAAGTATACAATTGGACCGTGGATGAGGTGGTACAGTGGCTGATCACATATGTGGAGCT
GCCTCAGTATGAGGAGACCTTCCGGAAGCTGCAGCTCAGTGGCCATGCCATGCCAAGGCTGGCTGTCACC
AACACCACCATGACAGGGACTGTGCTGAAGATGACAGACCGGAGTCATCGGCAGAAGCTGCAGCTGAAGG
CTCTGGATACAGTGCTCTTTGGGCCTCCTCTCTTGACTCGCCATAATCACCTCAAGGACTTCATGCTGGT
GGTGTCTATCGTTATTGGTGTGGGCGGCTGCTGGTTTGCCTATATCCAGAACCGTTACTCCAAGGAGCAC
ATGAAGAAGATGATGAAGGACTTGGAGGGGTTACACCGAGCTGAGCAGAGTCTGCATGACCTTCAGGAAA
GGCTGCACAAGGCCCAGGAGGAGCACCGCACAGTGGAGGTGGAGAAGGTCCATCTGGAAAAGAAGCTGCG
CGATGAGATCAACCTTGCTAAGCAGGAAGCCCAGCGGCTGAAGGAGCTGCGGGAGGGTACTGAGAATGAG
CGGAGCCGCCAAAAATATGCTGAGGAGGAGTTGGAGCAGGTTCGGGAGGCCTTGAGGAAAGCAGAGAAGG
AGCTAGAATCTCACAGCTCATGGTATGCTCCAGAGGCCCTTCAGAAGTGGCTGCAGCTGACACATGAGGT
GGAGGTGCAATATTACAACATCAAGAAGCAAAATGCTGAGAAGCAGCTGCTGGTGGCCAAGGAGGGGGCT
GAGAAGATAAAAAAGAAGAGAAACACACTCTTTGGCACCTTCCACGTGGCCCACAGCTCTTCCCTGGATG
ATGTAGATCATAAAATTCTAACAGCTAAGCAAGCACTGAGCGAGGCGACAGCAGCATTGCGGGAGCGCCT
GCACCGCTGGCAACAGATCGAGATCCTCTGTGGCTTCCAGATTGTCAACAACCCTGGCATCCACTCACTG
GTGGCTGCCCTCAACATAGACCCCAGCTGGATGGGCAGTACACGCCCCAACCCTGCTCACTTCATCATGA
CTGACGACGTGGATGACATGGATGAGGAGATTGTGTCTCCCTTGTCCATGCAGTCCCCTAGCCTGCAGAG
CAGTGTTCGGCAGCGCCTGACGGAGCCACAGCATGGCCTGGGATCTCAGAGGGATTTGACCCATTCCGAT
TCGGAGTCCTCCCTCCACATGAGTGACCGCCAGCGTGTGGCCCCCAAACCTCCTCAGATGAGCCGTGCTG
CAGACGAGGCTCTCAATGCCATGACTTCCAATGGCAGCCACCGGCTGATCGAGGGGGTCCACCCAGGGTC
TCTGGTGGAGAAACTGCCTGACAGCCCTGCCCTGGCCAAGAAGGCATTACTGGCGCTGAACCATGGGCTG
GACAAGGCCCACAGCCTGATGGAGCTGAGCCCCTCAGCCCCACCTGGTGGCTCTCCACATTTGGATTCTT
CCCGTTCTCACAGCCCCAGCTCCCCAGACCCAGACACACCATCTCCAGTTGGGGACAGCCGAGCCCTGCA
AGCCAGCCGAAACACACGCATTCCCCACCTGGCTGGCAAGAAGGCTGTGGCTGAGGAGGATAATGGCTCT
ATTGGCGAGGAAACAGACTCCAGCCCAGGCCGGAAGAAGTTTCCCCTCAAAATCTTTAAGAAGCCTCTTA
AGAAGTAGAACCCAGCTTTCTTGTACAAAGTGGTTGATCCGGACTCAGATCTCGAGCTCAAGCTTCGAAT
TCTGCAGTCGACGGTACCGCGGGCCCGGGATCCACCGGATCTAGATAACTGATCATAATCAGCCATACCA
CATTTGTAGAGGTTTTACTTGCTTTAAAAAACCTCCCACACCTCCCCCTGAACCTGAAACATAAAATGAA
TGCAATTGTTGTTGTTAACTTGTTTATTGCAGCTTATAATGGTTACAAATAAAGCAATAGCATCACAAAT
TTCACAAATAAAGCATTTTTTTCACTGCATTCTAGTTGTGGTTTGTCCAAACTCATCAATGTATCTTAAC
GCGTAAATTGTAAGCGTTAATATTTTGTTAAAATTCGCGTTAAATTTTTGTTAAATCAGCTCATTTTTTA
ACCAATAGGCCGAAATCGGCAAAATCCCTTATAAATCAAAAGAATAGACCGAGATAGGGT
[37 nt withheld, positions 3841-3877]
AAAGAACGTGGACTCCAACGTCAAAGG
[49 nt withheld, positions 3905-3953]
T
[91 nt withheld, positions 3955-4045]
G
[124 nt withheld, positions 4047-4170]
CAGGTGGCACTTTTCGGGGAAATGTGCGCGGAACCCCTATTTGTTTATTTTTCTAAATACATTCAAATAT
GTATCCGCTCATGAGACAATAACCCTGATAAATGCTTCAATAATATTGAAAAAGGAAGAGTCCTGAGGCG
GAAAGAACCAGCTGTGGAATGTGTGTCAGTTAGGGTGTGGAAAGTCCCCAGGCTCCCCAGCAGGCAGAAG
TATGCAAAGCATGCATCTCAATTAGTCAGCAACCAGGTGTGGAAAGTCCCCAGGCTCCCCAGCAGGCAGA
AGTATGCAAAGCATGCATCTCAATTAGTCAGCAACCATAGTCCCGCCCCTAACTCCGCCCATCCCGCCCC
TAACTCCGCCCAGTTCCGCCCATTCTCCGCCCCATGGCTGACTAATTTTTTTTATTTATGCAGAGGCCGA
GGCCGCCTCGGCCTCTGAGCTATTCCAGAAGTAGTGAGGAGGCTTTTTTGGAGGCCTAGGCTTTTGCAAA
GATCGATCAAGAGACAGGATGAGGATCGTTTCGCATGATTGAACAAGATGGATTGCACGCAGGTTCTCCG
GCCGCTTGGGTGGAGAGGCTATTCGGCTATGACTGGGCACAACAGACAATCGGCTGCTCTGATGCCGCCG
TGTTCCGGCTGTCAGCGCAGGGGCGCCCGGTTCTTTTTGTCAAGACCGACCTGTCCGGTGCCCTGAATGA
ACTGCAAGACGAGGCAGCGCGGCTATCGTGGCTGGCCACGACGGGCGTTCCTTGCGCAGCTGTGCTCGAC
GTTGTCACTGAAGCGGGAAGGGACTGGCTGCTATTGGGCGAAGTGCCGGGGCAGGATCTCCTGTCATCTC
ACCTTGCTCCTGCCGAGAAAGTATCCATCATGGCTGATGCAATGCGGCGGCTGCATACGCTTGATCCGGC
TACCTGCCCATTCGACCACCAAGCGAAACATCGCATCGAGCGAGCACGTACTCGGATGGAAGCCGGTCTT
GTCGATCAGGATGATCTGGACGAAGAGCATCAGGGGCTCGCGCCAGCCGAACTGTTCGCCAGGCTCAAGG
CGAGCATGCCCGACGGCGAGGATCTCGTCGTGACCCATGGCGATGCCTGCTTGCCGAATATCATGGTGGA
AAATGGCCGCTTTTCTGGATTCATCGACTGTGGCCGGCTGGGTGTGGCGGACCGCTATCAGGACATAGCG
TTGGCTACCCGTGATATTGCTGAAGAGCTTGGCGGCGAATGGGCTGACCGCTTCCTCGTGCTTTACGGTA
TCGCCGCTCCCGATTCGCAGCGCATCGCCTTCTATCGCCTTCTTGACGAGTTCTTCTGAGCGGGACTCTG
GGGTTCGAAATGACCGACCAAGCGACGCCCAACCTGCCATCACGAGATTTCGATTCCACCGCCGCCTTCT
ATGAAAGGTTGGGCTTCGGAATCGTTTTCCGGGACGCCGGCTGGATGATCCTCCAGCGCGGGGATCTCAT
GCTGGAGTTCTTCGCCCACCCTAGGGGGAGGCTAACTGAAACACGGAAGGAGACAATACCGGAAGGAACC
CGCGCTATGACGGCAATAAAAAGACAGAATAAAACGCACGGTGTTGGGTCGTTTGTTCATAAACGCGGGG
TTCGGTCCCAGGGCTGGCACTCTGTCGATACCCCACCGAGACCCCATTGGGGCCAATACGCCCGCGTTTC
TTCCTTTTCCCCACCCCACCCCCCAAGTTCGGGTGAAGGCCCAGGGCTCGCAGCCAACGTCGGGGCGGCA
GGCCCTGCCATAGCCTCAGGTTACTCATATATACTTTAGATTGATTTAAAACTTCATTTTTAATTTAAAA
GGATCTAGGTGAAGATCCTTTTTGATAATCTCATGACCAAAATCCCTTAACGTGAGTTTTCGTTCCACTG
AGCGTCAGACCCCGTAGAAAAGATCAAAGGATCTTCTTGAGATCCTTTTTTTCTGCGCGTAATCTGCTGC
TTGCAAACAAAAAAACCACCGCTACCAGCGGTGGTTTGTTTGCCGGATCAAGAGCTACCAACTCTTTTTC
CGAAGGTAACTGGCTTCAGCAGAGCGCAGATACCAAATACTGTTCTTCTAGTGTAGCCGTAGTTAGGCCA
CCACTTCAAGAACTCTGTAGCACCGCCTACATACCTCGCTCTGCTAATCCTGTTACCAGTGGCTGCTGCC
AGTGGCGATAAGTCGTGTCTTACCGGGTTGGACTCAAGACGATAGTTACCGGATAAGGCGCAGCGGTCGG
GCTGAACGGGGGGTTCGTGCACACAGCCCAGCTTGGAGCGAACGACCTACACCGAACTGAGATACCTACA
GCGTGAGCTATGAGAAAGCGCCACGCTTCCCGAAGGGAGAAAGGCGGACAGGTATCCGGTAAGCGGCAGG
GTCGGAACAGGAGAGCGCACGAGGGAGCTTCCAGGGGGAAACGCCTGGTATCTTTATAGTCCTGTCGGGT
TTCGCCACCTCTGACTTGAGCGTCGATTTTTGTGATGCTCGTCAGGGGGGCGGAGCCTATGGAAAAACGC
CAGCAACGCGGCCTTTTTACGGTTCCTGGCCTTTTGCTGGCCTTTTGCTCACATGTTCTTTCCTGCGTTA
TCCCCTGATTCTGTGGATAACCGTATTACCGCCATGCATTAGTTATTAATAGTAATCAATTACGGGGTCA
TTAGTTCATAGCCCATATATGGAGTTCCG
